>Addgene plasmid #240204 | pSC101-MP-mRFP1 | addgene full sequence | sequence record 482809 | Addgene NGS Result
TCAGATCCTTCCGTATTTAGCCAGTATGTTCTCTAGTGTGGTTCGTTGTTTTTGCGTGAGCCATGAGAAC
GAACCATTGAGATCATACTTACTTTGCATGTCACTCAAAAATTTTGCCTCAAAACTGGTGAGCTGAATTT
TTGCAGTTAAAGCATCGTGTAGTGTTTTTCTTAGTCCGTTATGTAGGTAGGAATCTGATGTAATGGTTGT
TGGTATTTTGTCACCATTCATTTTTATCTGGTTGTTCTCAAGTTCGGTTACGAGATCCATTTGTCTATCT
AGTTCAACTTGGAAAATCAACGTATCAGTCGGGCGGCCTCGCTTATCAACCACCAATTTCATATTGCTGT
AAGTGTTTAAATCTTTACTTATTGGTTTCAAAACCCATTGGTTAAGCCTTTTAAACTCATGGTAGTTATT
TTCAAGCATTAACATGAACTTAAATTCATCAAGGCTAATCTCTATATTTGCCTTGTGAGTTTTCTTTTGT
GTTAGTTCTTTTAATAACCACTCATAAATCCTCATAGAGTATTTGTTTTCAAAAGACTTAACATGTTCCA
GATTATATTTTATGAATTTTTTTAACTGGAAAAGATAAGGCAATATCTCTTCACTAAAAACTAATTCTAA
TTTTTCGCTTGAGAACTTGGCATAGTTTGTCCACTGGAAAATCTCAAAGCCTTTAACCAAAGGATTCCTG
ATTTCCACAGTTCTCGTCATCAGCTCTCTGGTTGCTTTAGCTAATACACCATAAGCATTTTCCCTACTGA
TGTTCATCATCTGAGCGTATTGGTTATAAGTGAACGATACCGTCCGTTCTTTCCTTGTAGGGTTTTCAAT
CGTGGGGTTGAGTAGTGCCACACAGCATAAAATTAGCTTGGTTTCATGCTCCGTTAAGTCATAGCGACTA
ATCGCTAGTTCATTTGCTTTGAAAACAACTAATTCAGACATACATCTCAATTGGTCTAGGTGATTTTAAT
CACTATACCAATTGAGATGGGCTAGTCAATGATAATTACTAGTCCTTTTCCCGGGTGATCTGGGTATCTG
TAAATTCTGCTAGACCTTTGCTGGAAAACTTGTAAATTCTGCTAGACCCTCTGTAAATTCCGCTAGACCT
TTGTGTGTTTTTTTTGTTTATATTCAAGTGGTTATAATTTATAGAATAAAGAAAGAATAAAAAAAGATAA
AAAGAATAGATCCCAGCCCTGTGTATAACTCACTACTTTAGTCAGTTCCGCAGTATTACAAAAGGATGTC
GCAAACGCTGTTTGCTCCTCTACAAAACAGACCTTAAAACCCTAAAGGCTTAAGTAGCACCCTCGCAAGC
TCGGGCAAATCGCTGAATATTCCTTTTGTCTCCGACCATCAGGCACCTGAGTCGCTGTCTTTTTCGTGAC
ATTCAGTTCGCTGCGCTCACGGCTCTGGCAGTGAATGGGGGTAAATGGCACTACAGGCGCCTTTTATGGA
TTCATGCAAGGAAACTACCCATAATACAAGAAAAGCCCGTCACGGGCTTCTCAGGGCGTTTTATGGCGGG
TCTGCTATGTGGTGCTATCTGACTTTTTGCTGTTCAGCAGTTCCTGCCCTCTGATTTTCCAGTCTGACCA
CTTCGGATTATCCCGTGACAGGTCATTCAGACTGGCTAATGCACCCAGTAAGGCAGCGGTATCATCAACA
GGCTTACCCGTCTTACTGTCCCTAGTGCTTGGATTCTCACCAATAAAAAACGCCCGGCGGCAACCGAGCG
TTCTGAACAAATCCAGATGGAGTTCTGAGGTCATTACTGGATCTATCAACAGGAGTCCAAGCGAGCTCGT
AAACTTGGTCTGACAGTTACCAATGCTTAATCAGTGAGGCACCTATCTCAGCGATCTGTCTATTTCGTTC
ATCCATAGTTGCCTGACTCCCCGTCGTGTAGATAACTACGATACGGGAGGGCTTACCATCTGGCCCCAGT
GCTGCAATGATACCGCGAGACCCACGCTCACCGGCTCCAGATTTATCAGCAATAAACCAGCCAGCCGGAA
GGGCCGAGCGCAGAAGTGGTCCTGCAACTTTATCCGCCTCCATCCAGTCTATTAATTGTTGCCGGGAAGC
TAGAGTAAGTAGTTCGCCAGTTAATAGTTTGCGCAACGTTGTTGCCATTGCTACAGGCATCGTGGTGTCA
CGCTCGTCGTTTGGTATGGCTTCATTCAGCTCCGGTTCCCAACGATCAAGGCGAGTTACATGATCCCCCA
TGTTGTGCAAAAAAGCGGTTAGCTCCTTCGGTCCTCCGATCGTTGTCAGAAGTAAGTTGGCCGCAGTGTT
ATCACTCATGGTTATGGCAGCACTGCATAATTCTCTTACTGTCATGCCATCCGTAAGATGCTTTTCTGTG
ACTGGTGAGTACTCAACCAAGTCATTCTGAGAATAGTGTATGCGGCGACCGAGTTGCTCTTGCCCGGCGT
CAATACGGGATAATACCGCGCCACATAGCAGAACTTTAAAAGTGCTCATCATTGGAAAACGTTCTTCGGG
GCGAAAACTCTCAAGGATCTTACCGCTGTTGAGATCCAGTTCGATGTAACCCACTCGTGCACCCAACTGA
TCTTCAGCATCTTTTACTTTCACCAGCGTTTCTGGGTGAGCAAAAACAGGAAGGCAAAATGCCGCAAAAA
AGGGAATAAGGGCGACACGGAAATGTTGAATACTCATACTCTTCCTTTTTCAATATTATTGAAGCATTTA
TCAGGGTTATTGTCTCATGAGCGGATACATATTTGAATGTATTTAGAAAAATAAACAAATAGGGGTTCCG
CGCACATTTCCCCGAAAAGTGCCACCTGTGGCAATTCCGACGTCAGCATTTGCGATCATTCACGCAGCGC
TTATTCAGTTGCTCACTGCGATGTCATAATCATCGCTACGAGCTGTGAAAGATGCATAAAGCTCGTACGA
CGCGTTCGCTCGTCTCCTCACTTCTCCTAACTCTCACACGTGGCTGCACCGGCCCCCCCCGCTGCCGCGG
GCCGTTGACAGTTTCGGGGCCGAAAGGGATTGTACGAGCGAATTCATTAAAGAGGAGAAAGGTACCATGG
CGAGTAGCGAAGACGTTATCAAAGAGTTCATGCGTTTCAAAGTTCGTATGGAAGGTTCCGTTAACGGTCA
CGAGTTCGAAATCGAAGGTGAAGGTGAAGGTCGTCCGTACGAAGGTACCCAGACCGCTAAACTGAAAGTT
ACCAAAGGTGGTCCGCTGCCGTTCGCTTGGGACATCCTGTCCCCGCAGTTCCAGTACGGTTCCAAAGCTT
ACGTTAAACACCCGGCTGACATCCCGGACTACCTGAAACTGTCCTTCCCGGAAGGTTTCAAATGGGAACG
TGTTATGAACTTCGAAGACGGTGGTGTTGTTACCGTTACCCAGGACTCCTCCCTGCAAGACGGTGAGTTC
ATCTACAAAGTTAAACTGCGTGGTACCAACTTCCCGTCCGACGGTCCGGTTATGCAGAAAAAAACCATGG
GTTGGGAAGCTTCCACCGAACGTATGTACCCGGAAGACGGTGCTCTGAAAGGTGAAATCAAAATGCGTCT
GAAACTGAAAGACGGTGGTCACTACGACGCTGAAGTTAAAACCACCTACATGGCTAAAAAACCGGTTCAG
CTGCCGGGTGCTTACAAAACCGACATCAAACTGGACATCACCTCCCACAACGAAGACTACACCATCGTTG
AACAGTACGAACGTGCTGAAGGTCGTCACTCCACCGGTGCTTAAGGATCCAAACTCGAGTAAGGATCTCC
AGGCATCAAATAAAACGAAAGGCTCAGTCGAAAGACTGGGCCTTTCGTTTTATCTGTTGTTTGTCGGTGA
ACGCTCTCTACTAGAGTCACACTGGCTCACCTTCGGGTGGGCCTTTCTGCGTTTATACCTAGGGTACGGG
TTTTGCTGCCCGCAAACGGGCTGTTCTGGTGTTGCTAGTTTGTTATCAGAATCGCAGATCCGGCTTCAGC
CGGTTTGCCGGCTGAAAGCGCTATTTCTTCCAGAATTGCCATGATTTTTTCCCCACGGGAGGCGTCACTG
GCTCCCGTGTTGTCGGCAGCTTTGATTCGATAAGCAGCATCGCCTGTTTCAGGCTGTCTATGTGTGACTG
TTGAGCTGTAACAAGTTGTCTCAGGTGTTCAATTTCATGTTCTAGTTGCTTTGTTTTACTGGTTTCACCT
GTTCTATTAGGTGTTACATGCTGTTCATCTGTTACATTGTCGATCTGTTCATGGTGAACAGCTTTGAATG
CACCAAAAACTCGTAAAAGCTCTGATGTATCTATCTTTTTTACACCGTTTTCATCTGTGCATATGGACAG
TTTTCCCTTTGATATGTAACGGTGAACAGTTGTTCTACTTTTGTTTGTTAGTCTTGATGCTTCACTGATA
GATACAAGAGCCATAAGAACC
Features (pLannotate 1.2.2; 8 found; start..end, strand, type, name):
      1..951     -  CDS            Rep101: RepA protein needed for replication with the pSC101 origin; rep101
    999..1221    -  rep_origin     pSC101 ori: low-copy replication origin that requires the Rep101 protein
   1713..1807    -  terminator     lambda t0 terminator: transcription terminator from phage lambda
   1837..2697    -  CDS            AmpR: β-lactamase; bla; confers resistance to ampicillin, carbenicillin, and related antibiotics
   2698..2802    -  promoter       AmpR promoter: bla
   3077..3754    +  CDS            mRFP1: monomeric derivative of DsRed (Campbell et al., 2002)
   3787..3858    +  terminator     rrnB T1 terminator: transcription terminator T1 from the E. coli rrnB gene
   3874..3901    +  terminator     T7Te terminator: phage T7 early transcription terminator
