[The description below was written by a language model from this plasmid's Addgene catalogue record and pLannotate feature annotations shown in this document.]
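Description:
pSC101-MP-mRFP1 is a 4,431 bp low-copy bacterial expression plasmid built on the pSC101 backbone and designed as a fluorescent reporter for CRISPR activation (CRISPRa) in bacteria. It replicates through the pSC101 origin, which depends on the plasmid-encoded Rep101 (RepA) initiator protein. This pairing keeps copy number low and helps limit background reporter signal and cell burden. Selection is by ampicillin: a β-lactamase gene is driven by its native bla promoter and followed by the phage lambda t0 terminator. This cassette sits on the opposite strand from the reporter.

The payload is a 678 bp synthetic coding sequence for mRFP1, a monomeric red fluorescent derivative of DsRed. According to the catalogue entry it is expressed from an engineered promoter designated J3-DA9-UP1-MP1. This promoter is not annotated in the feature table, but presumably lies in the unannotated stretch immediately upstream of the mRFP1 reading frame. The record notes that it was taken from earlier work on synthetic CRISPRa-responsive promoters, though its internal architecture is not described. Transcription of the reporter is stopped by tandem rrnB T1 and T7Te terminators, which insulate the rest of the plasmid from read-through.

The plasmid carries no dCas9, activator or guide/scaffold RNA components, so these must be supplied from other constructs. Its stated use is to monitor metabolite-responsive CRISPRa activity, with red fluorescence as the readout of transcriptional activation at the engineered promoter when metabolite-sensing scaffold RNAs recruit the activation machinery.
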