Addgene plasmid #240204: pSC101-MP-mRFP1
Purpose: Low copy mRFP1 reporter for monitoring metabolite-responsive CRISPRa activity
Depositing lab: Wilfred Chen. Depositing organization: University of Delaware. Publication: Metabolite-responsive scaffold RNAs for dynamic CRISPR transcriptional regulation. Stohr AM, Hansen H, Richards B, Park H, Goncalves AG, Agrawal A, Blenner M, Chen W. Nucleic Acids Res. 2025 Nov 13;53(21):gkaf1290. doi: 10.1093/nar/gkaf1290. PubMed 41277686.
Backbone
  Vector backbone: pSC101
  Backbone size w/o insert (bp): 3753
  Total vector size (bp): 4431
  Vector type: Bacterial Expression
Growth in bacteria
  Bacterial resistance: Ampicillin, 100 μg/mL
  Growth temperature: 37°C
  Growth strain: DH5alpha
  Copy number: Low Copy
Gene/Insert
  Gene/Insert name: mRFP1
  Species: Synthetic
  Insert size (bp): 678
  Promoter: J3-DA9-UP1-MP1
  Cloning method: Gibson Cloning
  Sequencing primers: 5′ None
Resource information
  A portion of this plasmid was derived from a plasmid made by: Engineered promoter sourced from Jesse Zalatan and James Carothers (Burbano, D.A. et al. PNAS, 120, 30, e2220358120, 2023).
Terms and licenses: Academic/Nonprofit Terms; Industry Terms
How to cite: pSC101-MP-mRFP1 was a gift from Wilfred Chen (Addgene plasmid # 240204 ; http://n2t.net/addgene:240204 ; RRID:Addgene_240204)
